Addgene plasmid #64104: pHAGE-EFS-dCas9-GFP
Purpose: Expression of Sp dCas9-GFP in mammalian cells
Depositing lab: Thoru Pederson. Depositing organization: University of Massachusetts, Worcester. Publication: Multicolor CRISPR labeling of chromosomal loci in human cells. Ma H, Naseri A, Reyes-Gutierrez P, Wolfe SA, Zhang S, Pederson T. Proc Natl Acad Sci U S A. 2015 Mar 10;112(10):3002-7. doi: 10.1073/pnas.1420024112. Epub 2015 Feb 23. PubMed 25713381.
Backbone
  Vector backbone: pHAGE-DEST
  Backbone size w/o insert (bp): 6000
  Total vector size (bp): 11093
  Vector type: Mammalian Expression, Lentiviral, CRISPR
Growth in bacteria
  Bacterial resistance: Ampicillin, 100 μg/mL
  Growth temperature: 37°C
  Growth strain: Stbl3
  Copy number: High Copy
Gene/Insert
  Gene/Insert name: Sp dCas9
  Species: Synthetic
  Insert size (bp): 4101
  Promoter: EFS
  Tag / fusion protein: sfGFP (C terminal on insert)
  Cloning method: Restriction Enzyme; 5′ cloning site EcoRI (not destroyed); 3′ cloning site XbaI (not destroyed)
  Sequencing primers: 5′ cgaaggaatagaagaagaaggtgga; 3′ CCAAAGGGAGATCCGACTCG
Terms and licenses: Academic/Nonprofit Terms; Industry Terms: Not Available to Industry
How to cite: pHAGE-EFS-dCas9-GFP was a gift from Thoru Pederson (Addgene plasmid # 64104 ; http://n2t.net/addgene:64104 ; RRID:Addgene_64104)
