[The description below was written by a language model from this plasmid's Addgene catalogue record and pLannotate feature annotations shown in this document.]
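Description:
pHAGE-EFS-dCas9-GFP is an HIV-1-based lentiviral transfer plasmid, built on the pHAGE-DEST backbone, for expressing a fluorescent, nuclease-dead Streptococcus pyogenes Cas9 in mammalian cells. It is about 11.1 kb (the catalogue total and the annotated sequence differ by only a few bases). It is propagated in E. coli through a high-copy ColE1/pUC-type origin with ampicillin selection from the β-lactamase gene. The record lists a recombination-deficient strain for growth, as is usual for plasmids carrying repeated LTRs. No mammalian drug-selection marker appears in the feature table.

The viral portion runs from a truncated 5' LTR to a self-inactivating ΔU3 3' LTR. In between lie the Ψ packaging signal with an adjoining gag fragment, the Rev response element for nuclear export of the unspliced genomic RNA, and the cPPT/CTS, which aids nuclear import of the reverse-transcribed genome. Because the ΔU3 deletion silences the LTR after integration, expression depends on the internal EFS promoter, the short, intron-less core of human EF-1α. This drives the roughly 4.1 kb Cas9 coding sequence. The annotation software labels it simply as Cas9, whereas the catalogue identifies it as the catalytically inactive dCas9 form. It is fused at its C terminus to superfolder GFP. A downstream WPRE enhances transcript stability and expression. Any nuclear localisation signals are not annotated in the record. Short lac, SV40 and nef fragments in the backbone are cloning remnants.

The plasmid can be transfected directly or packaged into lentivirus with helper plasmids supplied separately. When a guide RNA is provided from another construct, dCas9-sfGFP binds target DNA without cutting it, which allows live-cell fluorescent labelling of chromosomal loci, in line with the associated work on multicolour CRISPR imaging in human cells.
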