Features (pLannotate 1.2.2; 23 found; start..end, strand, type, name):
    377..634     +  LTR            5' LTR (truncated): truncated 5' long terminal repeat (LTR) from HIV-1
    681..806     +  misc_feature   HIV-1 Ψ: packaging signal of human immunodeficiency virus type 1
    790..1128    +  CDS            HIV-1 gag (fragment): gag protein from human immunodeficiency virus 1; gag
   1303..1536    +  misc_feature   RRE: The Rev response element (RRE) of HIV-1 allows for Rev-dependent mRNA export from the nucleus to the cytoplasm.
   1913..2013    +  CDS            Rev (fragment): human immunodeficiency virus 1 (HIV-1) Rev protein; rev; enhances nuclear export of unspliced and incompletely spliced viral mRNAs
   2058..2175    +  misc_feature   cPPT/CTS: central polypurine tract and central termination sequence of HIV-1
   2265..2476    +  promoter       EF-1α core promoter: core promoter for human elongation factor EF-1α
   2572..6672    +  CDS            Cas9: Cas9 (Csn1) endonuclease from the Streptococcus pyogenes Type II CRISPR/Cas system generates RNA-guided double strand breaks in DNA
   6724..7437    +  CDS            superfolder GFP: GFP variant that folds robustly even when fused to poorly folded proteins (Pédelacq et al., 2006)
   7489..8077    +  misc_feature   WPRE: woodchuck hepatitis virus posttranscriptional regulatory element
   8085..8150    +  CDS            nef (fragment): NEF_HV1Z2 - Experimental evidence at protein level: Swiss-Prot protein existence level 1. Extracellular Nef protein targets CD4(+) T-lymphocytes for apoptosis by interacting with CXCR4 surface receptors. From Human immunodeficiency virus type 1 group M subtype D (isolate Z2/CDC-Z34) (HIV-1).
   8152..8385    +  LTR            3' LTR (ΔU3): self-inactivating 3' long terminal repeat (LTR) from HIV-1
   8590..8694    +  promoter       AmpR promoter: bla
   8695..9555    +  CDS            AmpR: β-lactamase; bla; confers resistance to ampicillin, carbenicillin, and related antibiotics
   9726..10314   +  rep_origin     ori: high-copy-number ColE1/pMB1/pBR322/pUC origin of replication
  10497..10551   +  CDS            lacI (fragment): lac repressor; lacI; The lac repressor binds to the lac operator to inhibit transcription in E. coli. This inhibition can be relieved by adding lactose or isopropyl-β-D-thiogalactopyranoside (IPTG).
  10557..10650   +  rep_origin     SV40 ori (fragment): SV40 origin of replication
  10675..10712   +  CDS            lacI (fragment): lac repressor; lacI; The lac repressor binds to the lac operator to inhibit transcription in E. coli. This inhibition can be relieved by adding lactose or isopropyl-β-D-thiogalactopyranoside (IPTG).
  10725..10746   +  protein_bind   CAP binding site: CAP binding activates transcription in the presence of cAMP. E. coli catabolite activator protein
  10761..10791   +  promoter       lac promoter: promoter for the E. coli lac operon
  10795..10817   +  protein_bind   lac operator (fragment): The lac repressor binds to the lac operator to inhibit transcription in E. coli. This inhibition can be relieved by adding lactose or isopropyl-β-D-thiogalactopyranoside (IPTG). lac repressor encoded by lacI
  10849..10932   +  polyA_signal   SV40 poly(A) signal (fragment): SV40 polyadenylation signal
  11099..329     +  CDS            nef (fragment) (across the origin): NEF_HV1BR - Experimental evidence at protein level: Swiss-Prot protein existence level 1. Extracellular Nef protein targets CD4(+) T-lymphocytes for apoptosis by interacting with CXCR4 surface receptors (PubMed:14990729). From Human immunodeficiency virus type 1 group M subtype B (isolate BRU/LAI) (HIV-1).
>Addgene plasmid #64104 | pHAGE-EFS-dCas9-GFP | depositor full sequence | sequence record 107303 | EFS promoter
TGGAAGGGCTAATTCACTCCCAAAGAAGACAAGATATCCTTGATCTGTGGATCTACCACACACAAGGCTA
CTTCCCTGATTAGCAGAACTACACACCAGGGCCAGGGGTCAGATATCCACTGACCTTTGGATGGTGCTAC
AAGCTAGTACCAGTTGAGCCAGATAAGGTAGAAGAGGCCAATAAAGGAGAGAACACCAGCTTGTTACACC
CTGTGAGCCTGCATGGGATGGATGACCCGGAGAGAGAAGTGTTAGAGTGGAGGTTTGACAGCCGCCTAGC
ATTTCATCACGTGGCCCGAGAGCTGCATCCGGAGTACTTCAAGAACTGCTGATATCGAGCTTGCTACAAG
GGACTTTCCGCTGGGGACTTTCCAGGGAGGCGTGGCCTGGGCGGGACTGGGGAGTGGCGAGCCCTCAGAT
CCTGCATATAAGCAGCTGCTTTTTGCCTGTACTGGGTCTCTCTGGTTAGACCAGATCTGAGCCTGGGAGC
TCTCTGGCTAACTAGGGAACCCACTGCTTAAGCCTCAATAAAGCTTGCCTTGAGTGCTTCAAGTAGTGTG
TGCCCGTCTGTTGTGTGACTCTGGTAACTAGAGATCCCTCAGACCCTTTTAGTCAGTGTGGAAAATCTCT
AGCAGTGGCGCCCGAACAGGGACTTGAAAGCGAAAGGGAAACCAGAGGAGCTCTCTCGACGCAGGACTCG
GCTTGCTGAAGCGCGCACGGCAAGAGGCGAGGGGCGGCGACTGGTGAGTACGCCAAAAATTTTGACTAGC
GGAGGCTAGAAGGAGAGAGATGGGTGCGAGAGCGTCAGTATTAAGCGGGGGAGAATTAGATCGCGATGGG
AAAAAATTCGGTTAAGGCCAGGGGGAAAGAAAAAATATAAATTAAAACATATAGTATGGGCAAGCAGGGA
GCTAGAACGATTCGCAGTTAATCCTGGCCTGTTAGAAACATCAGAAGGCTGTAGACAAATACTGGGACAG
CTACAACCATCCCTTCAGACAGGATCAGAAGAACTTAGATCATTATATAATACAGTAGCAACCCTCTATT
GTGTGCATCAAAGGATAGAGATAAAAGACACCAAGGAAGCTTTAGACAAGATAGAGGAAGAGCAAAACAA
AAGTAAGACCACCGCACAGCAAGCGGCCGGCCGCTGATCTTCAGACCTGGAGGAGGAGATATGAGGGACA
ATTGGAGAAGTGAATTATATAAATATAAAGTAGTAAAAATTGAACCATTAGGAGTAGCACCCACCAAGGC
AAAGAGAAGAGTGGTGCAGAGAGAAAAAAGAGCAGTGGGAATAGGAGCTTTGTTCCTTGGGTTCTTGGGA
GCAGCAGGAAGCACTATGGGCGCAGCGTCAATGACGCTGACGGTACAGGCCAGACAATTATTGTCTGGTA
TAGTGCAGCAGCAGAACAATTTGCTGAGGGCTATTGAGGCGCAACAGCATCTGTTGCAACTCACAGTCTG
GGGCATCAAGCAGCTCCAGGCAAGAATCCTGGCTGTGGAAAGATACCTAAAGGATCAACAGCTCCTGGGG
ATTTGGGGTTGCTCTGGAAAACTCATTTGCACCACTGCTGTGCCTTGGAATGCTAGTTGGAGTAATAAAT
CTCTGGAACAGATTTGGAATCACACGACCTGGATGGAGTGGGACAGAGAAATTAACAATTACACAAGCTT
AATACACTCCTTAATTGAAGAATCGCAAAACCAGCAAGAAAAGAATGAACAAGAATTATTGGAATTAGAT
AAATGGGCAAGTTTGTGGAATTGGTTTAACATAACAAATTGGCTGTGGTATATAAAATTATTCATAATGA
TAGTAGGAGGCTTGGTAGGTTTAAGAATAGTTTTTGCTGTACTTTCTATAGTGAATAGAGTTAGGCAGGG
ATATTCACCATTATCGTTTCAGACCCACCTCCCAACCCCGAGGGGACCCGACAGGCCCGAAGGAATAGAA
GAAGAAGGTGGAGAGAGAGACAGAGACAGATCCATTCGATTAGTGAACGGATCTCGACGGTATCGCCGAA
TTGACAAATGGCAGTATTCATCCACAATTTTAAAAGAAAAGGGGGGATTGGGGGGTACAGTGCAGGGGAA
AGAATAGTAGACATAATAGCAACAGACATACAAACTAAAGAATTACAAAAACAAATTACAAAAATTCAAA
ATTTTCGGGTTTATTACAGGGACAGCAGAGATCCAGTTTGGACTAGCGATGCTAGCTGATGCGGGCCCTT
CGAGTGGCTCCGGTGCCCGTCAGTGGGCAGAGCGCACATCGCCCACAGTCCCCGAGAAGTTGGGGGGAGG
GGTCGGCAATTGAACCGGTGCCTAGAGAAGGTGGCGCGGGGTAAACTGGGAAAGTGATGTCGTGTACTGG
CTCCGCCTTTTTCCCGAGGGTGGGGGAGAACCGTATATAAGTGCAGTAGTCGCCGTGAACGTTCTTTTTC
GCAACGGGTTTGCCGCCAGAACACAGGTGTCGTGACGCGGTCCGGTTAAGGTGAACGCGTGCAGGCTGGC
GCCACCATGGCCCCTAAAAAGAAACGCAAGGTCGAATTCGGAAGCGGAAGCGACAAGAAGTACTCCATTG
GGCTCGCTATCGGTACCAACAGCGTCGGCTGGGCCGTCATTACGGACGAGTACAAGGTGCCGAGCAAAAA
ATTCAAAGTTCTGGGCAATACCGATCGCCACAGCATAAAGAAGAACCTCATTGGAGCCCTCCTGTTCGAC
TCCGGGGAGACGGCCGAAGCCACGCGGCTCAAAAGAACAGCACGGCGCAGATATACCCGCAGAAAGAATC
GGATCTGCTACCTGCAGGAGATCTTTAGTAATGAGATGGCTAAGGTGGATGACTCTTTCTTCCATAGGCT
GGAGGAGTCCTTTTTGGTGGAGGAGGATAAAAAGCACGAGCGCCACCCAATCTTTGGCAATATCGTGGAC
GAGGTGGCGTACCATGAAAAGTACCCAACCATATATCATCTGAGGAAGAAGCTGGTAGACAGTACTGATA
AGGCTGACTTGCGGTTGATCTATCTCGCGCTGGCGCACATGATCAAATTTCGGGGACACTTCCTCATCGA
GGGGGACCTGAACCCAGACAACAGCGATGTCGACAAACTCTTTATCCAACTGGTTCAGACTTACAATCAG
CTTTTCGAGGAGAACCCGATCAACGCATCCGGCGTTGACGCCAAAGCAATCCTGAGCGCTAGGCTGTCCA
AATCCCGGCGGCTCGAAAACCTCATCGCACAGCTCCCTGGGGAGAAGAAGAACGGCCTGTTTGGTAATCT
TATCGCCCTGTCACTCGGGCTGACCCCCAACTTTAAATCTAACTTCGACCTGGCCGAAGATGCCAAGCTG
CAACTGAGCAAAGACACCTACGATGATGATCTCGACAATCTGCTGGCCCAGATCGGCGACCAGTACGCAG
ACCTTTTTTTGGCGGCAAAGAACCTGTCAGACGCCATTCTGCTGAGTGATATTCTGCGAGTGAACACGGA
GATCACCAAAGCTCCGCTGAGCGCTAGTATGATCAAGCGCTATGATGAGCACCACCAAGACTTGACTTTG
CTGAAGGCCCTTGTCAGACAGCAACTGCCTGAGAAGTACAAGGAAATTTTCTTCGATCAGTCTAAAAATG
GCTACGCCGGATACATTGACGGCGGAGCAAGCCAGGAGGAATTTTACAAATTTATTAAGCCCATCTTGGA
AAAAATGGACGGCACCGAGGAGCTGCTGGTAAAGCTGAACAGAGAAGATCTGTTGCGCAAACAGCGCACT
TTCGACAATGGAAGCATCCCCCACCAGATTCACCTGGGCGAACTGCACGCTATCCTCAGGCGGCAAGAGG
ATTTCTACCCCTTTTTGAAAGATAACAGGGAAAAGATTGAGAAAATCCTCACATTTCGGATACCCTACTA
TGTAGGCCCCCTCGCTCGGGGAAATTCCAGATTCGCGTGGATGACTCGCAAATCAGAAGAGACCATCACT
CCCTGGAACTTCGAGGAAGTCGTGGATAAGGGGGCCTCTGCCCAGTCCTTCATCGAAAGGATGACTAACT
TTGATAAAAATCTGCCTAACGAAAAGGTGCTTCCTAAACACTCTCTGCTGTACGAGTACTTCACAGTTTA
TAACGAGCTCACCAAGGTCAAATACGTCACAGAAGGGATGAGAAAGCCAGCATTCCTGTCTGGAGAGCAG
AAGAAAGCTATCGTGGACCTCCTCTTCAAGACGAACCGGAAAGTTACCGTGAAACAGCTCAAAGAAGACT
ATTTCAAAAAGATTGAATGTTTCGACTCTGTTGAAATCAGCGGAGTGGAGGATCGCTTCAACGCATCCCT
GGGAACGTATCACGATCTCCTGAAAATCATTAAAGACAAGGACTTCCTGGACAATGAGGAGAACGAGGAC
ATTCTTGAGGACATTGTCCTCACCCTTACGTTGTTTGAAGATAGGGAGATGATTGAAGAACGCTTGAAAA
CTTACGCTCATCTCTTCGACGACAAAGTCATGAAACAGCTCAAGAGACGCCGATATACAGGATGGGGGCG
GCTGTCAAGAAAACTGATCAATGGCATCCGAGACAAGCAGAGTGGAAAGACAATCCTGGATTTTCTTAAG
TCCGATGGATTTGCCAACCGGAACTTCATGCAGTTGATCCATGATGACTCTCTCACCTTTAAGGAGGACA
TCCAGAAAGCACAAGTTTCTGGCCAGGGGGACAGTCTTCACGAGCACATCGCTAATCTTGCAGGTAGCCC
AGCTATCAAAAAGGGAATACTGCAGACCGTTAAGGTCGTGGATGAACTCGTCAAAGTAATGGGAAGGCAT
AAGCCCGAGAATATCGTTATCGAGATGGCCCGAGAGAACCAAACTACCCAGAAGGGACAGAAGAACAGTA
GGGAAAGGATGAAGAGGATTGAAGAGGGTATAAAAGAACTGGGGTCCCAAATCCTTAAGGAACACCCAGT
TGAAAACACCCAGCTTCAGAATGAGAAGCTCTACCTGTACTACCTGCAGAACGGCAGGGACATGTACGTG
GATCAGGAACTGGACATCAACCGGTTGTCCGACTACGACGTGGATGCTATCGTGCCCCAAAGCTTTCTCA
AAGATGATTCTATTGATAATAAAGTGTTGACAAGATCCGATAAAAATAGAGGGAAGAGTGATAACGTCCC
CTCAGAAGAAGTTGTCAAGAAAATGAAAAATTATTGGCGGCAGCTGCTGAACGCCAAACTGATCACACAA
CGGAAGTTCGATAATCTGACTAAGGCTGAACGAGGTGGCCTGTCTGAGTTGGATAAAGCCGGCTTCATCA
AAAGGCAGCTTGTTGAGACACGCCAGATCACCAAGCACGTGGCCCAAATTCTCGATTCACGCATGAACAC
CAAGTACGATGAAAATGACAAACTGATTCGAGAGGTGAAAGTTATTACTCTGAAGTCTAAGCTGGTCTCA
GATTTCAGAAAGGACTTTCAGTTTTATAAGGTGAGAGAGATCAACAATTACCACCATGCGCATGATGCCT
ACCTGAATGCAGTGGTAGGCACTGCACTTATCAAAAAATATCCCAAGCTGGAATCTGAATTTGTTTACGG
AGACTATAAAGTGTACGATGTTAGGAAAATGATCGCAAAGTCTGAGCAGGAAATAGGCAAGGCCACCGCT
AAGTACTTCTTTTACAGCAATATTATGAATTTTTTCAAGACCGAGATTACACTGGCCAATGGAGAGATTC
GGAAGCGACCACTTATCGAAACAAACGGAGAAACAGGAGAAATCGTGTGGGACAAGGGTAGGGATTTCGC
GACAGTCCGCAAGGTCCTGTCCATGCCGCAGGTGAACATCGTTAAAAAGACCGAAGTACAGACCGGAGGC
TTCTCCAAGGAAAGTATCCTCCCGAAAAGGAACAGCGACAAGCTGATCGCACGCAAAAAAGATTGGGACC
CCAAGAAATACGGCGGATTCGATTCTCCTACAGTCGCTTACAGTGTACTGGTTGTGGCCAAAGTGGAGAA
AGGGAAGTCTAAAAAACTCAAAAGCGTCAAGGAACTGCTGGGCATCACAATCATGGAGCGATCCAGCTTC
GAGAAAAACCCCATCGACTTTCTCGAAGCGAAAGGATATAAAGAGGTCAAAAAAGACCTCATCATTAAGC
TGCCCAAGTACTCTCTCTTTGAGCTTGAAAACGGCCGGAAACGAATGCTCGCTAGTGCGGGCGAGCTGCA
GAAAGGTAACGAGCTGGCACTGCCCTCTAAATACGTTAATTTCTTGTATCTGGCCAGCCACTATGAAAAG
CTCAAAGGGTCTCCCGAAGATAATGAGCAGAAGCAGCTGTTCGTGGAACAACACAAACACTACCTTGATG
AGATCATCGAGCAAATAAGCGAGTTCTCCAAAAGAGTGATCCTCGCCGACGCTAACCTCGATAAGGTGCT
TTCTGCTTACAATAAGCACAGGGATAAGCCCATCAGGGAGCAGGCAGAAAACATTATCCACTTGTTTACT
CTGACCAACTTGGGCGCGCCTGCAGCCTTCAAGTACTTCGACACCACCATAGACAGAAAGCGGTACACCT
CTACAAAGGAGGTCCTGGACGCCACACTGATTCATCAGTCAATTACGGGGCTCTATGAAACAAGAATCGA
CCTCTCTCAGCTCGGTGGAGACGGCTCTACTAGTGGCTCTCCCAAGAAGAAGAGGAAGGTAGGATCCGGA
AGTATGCGTAAAGGCGAAGAGCTGTTCACTGGTGTCGTCCCTATTCTGGTGGAACTGGATGGTGATGTCA
ACGGTCATAAGTTTTCCGTGCGTGGCGAGGGTGAAGGTGACGCAACTAATGGTAAACTGACGCTGAAGTT
CATCTGTACTACTGGTAAACTGCCGGTACCTTGGCCGACTCTGGTAACGACGCTGACTTATGGTGTTCAG
TGCTTTGCTCGTTATCCGGACCATATGAAGCAGCATGACTTCTTCAAGTCCGCCATGCCGGAAGGCTATG
TGCAGGAACGCACGATTTCCTTTAAGGATGACGGCACGTACAAAACGCGTGCGGAAGTGAAATTTGAAGG
CGATACCCTGGTAAACCGCATTGAGCTGAAAGGCATTGACTTTAAAGAAGACGGCAATATCCTGGGCCAT
AAGCTGGAATACAATTTTAACAGCCACAATGTTTACATCACCGCCGATAAACAAAAAAATGGCATTAAAG
CGAATTTTAAAATTCGCCACAACGTGGAGGATGGCAGCGTGCAGCTGGCTGATCACTACCAGCAAAACAC
TCCAATCGGTGATGGTCCTGTTCTGCTGCCAGACAATCACTATCTGAGCACGCAAAGCGTTCTGTCTAAA
GATCCGAACGAGAAACGCGATCATATGGTTCTGCTGGAGTTCGTAACCGCAGCGGGCATCACGCATGGTA
TGGATGAACTGTACAAATCTGGCGGCCGCTCTGGCATCGATGGGAGCCTCGAGTAGGGTAATCTAGATAA
TCAACCTCTGGATTACAAAATTTGTGAAAGATTGACTGGTATTCTTAACTATGTTGCTCCTTTTACGCTA
TGTGGATACGCTGCTTTAATGCCTTTGTATCATGCTATTGCTTCCCGTATGGCTTTCATTTTCTCCTCCT
TGTATAAATCCTGGTTGCTGTCTCTTTATGAGGAGTTGTGGCCCGTTGTCAGGCAACGTGGCGTGGTGTG
CACTGTGTTTGCTGACGCAACCCCCACTGGTTGGGGCATTGCCACCACCTGTCAGCTCCTTTCCGGGACT
TTCGCTTTCCCCCTCCCTATTGCCACGGCGGAACTCATCGCCGCCTGCCTTGCCCGCTGCTGGACAGGGG
CTCGGCTGTTGGGCACTGACAATTCCGTGGTGTTGTCGGGGAAATCATCGTCCTTTCCTTGGCTGCTCGC
CTGTGTTGCCACCTGGATTCTGCGCGGGACGTCCTTCTGCTACGTCCCTTCGGCCCTCAATCCAGCGGAC
CTTCCTTCCCGCGGCCTGCTGCCGGCTCTGCGGCCTCTTCCGCGTCTTCGCCTTCGCCCTCAGACGAGTC
GGATCTCCCTTTGGGCCGCCTCCCCGCCTGAGATCCTTTAAGACCAATGACTTACAAGGCAGCTGTAGAT
CTTAGCCACTTTTTAAAAGAAAAGGGGGGACTGGAAGGGCTAATTCACTCCCAACGAAGACAAGATCTGC
TTTTTGCTTGTACTGGGTCTCTCTGGTTAGACCAGATCTGAGCCTGGGAGCTCTCTGGCTAACTAGGGAA
CCCACTGCTTAAGCCTCAATAAAGCTTGCCTTGAGTGCTTCAAGTAGTGTGTGCCCGTCTGTTGTGTGAC
TCTGGTAACTAGAGATCCCTCAGACCCTTTTAGTCAGTGTGGAAAATCTCTAGCAGTAGTAGTTCATGTC
ATCTTATTATTCAGTATTTATAACTTGCAAAGAAATGAATATCAGAGAGTGAGAGGCCCGGGTTAATTAA
GGAAAGGGCTAGATCATTCTTGAAGACGAAAGGGCCTCGTGATACGCCTATTTTTATAGGTTAATGTCAT
GATAATAATGGTTTCTTAGACGTCAGGTGGCACTTTTCGGGGAAATGTGCGCGGAACCCCTATTTGTTTA
TTTTTCTAAATACATTCAAATATGTATCCGCTCATGAGACAATAACCCTGATAAATGCTTCAATAATATT
GAAAAAGGAAGAGTATGAGTATTCAACATTTCCGTGTCGCCCTTATTCCCTTTTTTGCGGCATTTTGCCT
TCCTGTTTTTGCTCACCCAGAAACGCTGGTGAAAGTAAAAGATGCTGAAGATCAGTTGGGTGCACGAGTG
GGTTACATCGAACTGGATCTCAACAGCGGTAAGATCCTTGAGAGTTTTCGCCCCGAAGAACGTTTTCCAA
TGATGAGCACTTTTAAAGTTCTGCTATGTGGCGCGGTATTATCCCGTGTTGACGCCGGGCAAGAGCAACT
CGGTCGCCGCATACACTATTCTCAGAATGACTTGGTTGAGTACTCACCAGTCACAGAAAAGCATCTTACG
GATGGCATGACAGTAAGAGAATTATGCAGTGCTGCCATAACCATGAGTGATAACACTGCGGCCAACTTAC
TTCTGACAACGATCGGAGGACCGAAGGAGCTAACCGCTTTTTTGCACAACATGGGGGATCATGTAACTCG
CCTTGATCGTTGGGAACCGGAGCTGAATGAAGCCATACCAAACGACGAGCGTGACACCACGATGCCTGTA
GCAATGGCAACAACGTTGCGCAAACTATTAACTGGCGAACTACTTACTCTAGCTTCCCGGCAACAATTAA
TAGACTGGATGGAGGCGGATAAAGTTGCAGGACCACTTCTGCGCTCGGCCCTTCCGGCTGGCTGGTTTAT
TGCTGATAAATCTGGAGCCGGTGAGCGTGGGTCTCGCGGTATCATTGCAGCACTGGGGCCAGATGGTAAG
CCCTCCCGTATCGTAGTTATCTACACGACGGGGAGTCAGGCAACTATGGATGAACGAAATAGACAGATCG
CTGAGATAGGTGCCTCACTGATTAAGCATTGGTAACTGTCAGACCAAGTTTACTCATATATACTTTAGAT
TGATTTAAAACTTCATTTTTAATTTAAAAGGATCTAGGTGAAGATCCTTTTTGATAATCTCATGACCAAA
ATCCCTTAACGTGAGTTTTCGTTCCACTGAGCGTCAGACCCCGTAGAAAAGATCAAAGGATCTTCTTGAG
ATCCTTTTTTTCTGCGCGTAATCTGCTGCTTGCAAACAAAAAAACCACCGCTACCAGCGGTGGTTTGTTT
GCCGGATCAAGAGCTACCAACTCTTTTTCCGAAGGTAACTGGCTTCAGCAGAGCGCAGATACCAAATACT
GTTCTTCTAGTGTAGCCGTAGTTAGGCCACCACTTCAAGAACTCTGTAGCACCGCCTACATACCTCGCTC
TGCTAATCCTGTTACCAGTGGCTGCTGCCAGTGGCGATAAGTCGTGTCTTACCGGGTTGGACTCAAGACG
ATAGTTACCGGATAAGGCGCAGCGGTCGGGCTGAACGGGGGGTTCGTGCACACAGCCCAGCTTGGAGCGA
ACGACCTACACCGAACTGAGATACCTACAGCGTGAGCTATGAGAAAGCGCCACGCTTCCCGAAGGGAGAA
AGGCGGACAGGTATCCGGTAAGCGGCAGGGTCGGAACAGGAGAGCGCACGAGGGAGCTTCCAGGGGGAAA
CGCCTGGTATCTTTATAGTCCTGTCGGGTTTCGCCACCTCTGACTTGAGCGTCGATTTTTGTGATGCTCG
TCAGGGGGGCGGAGCCTATGGAAAAACGCCAGCAACGCGGCCTTTTTACGGTTCCTGGCCTTTTGCTGGC
CTTTTGCTCACATGTTCTTTCCTGCGTTATCCCCTGATTCTGTGGATAACCGTATTACCGCCTTTGAGTG
AGCTGATACCGCTCGCCGCAGCCGAACGACCGAGCGCAGCGAGTCAGTGAGCGAGGAAGCGGAAGAGCGC
CCAATACGCAAACCGCCTCTCCCCGCGCGTTGGCCGATTCATTAATGCAGCAAGCTCATGGCTGACTAAT
TTTTTTTATTTATGCAGAGGCCGAGGCCGCCTCGGCCTCTGAGCTATTCCAGAAGTAGTGAGGAGGCTTT
TTTGGAGGCCTAGGCTTTTGCAAAAAGCTCCCCGTGGCACGACAGGTTTCCCGACTGGAAAGCGGGCAGT
GAGCGCAACGCAATTAATGTGAGTTAGCTCACTCATTAGGCACCCCAGGCTTTACACTTTATGCTTCCGG
CTCGTATGTTGTGTGGAATTGTGAGCGGATAACAATTTCACACAGGAAACAGCTATGACATGATTACGAA
TTTCACAAATAAAGCATTTTTTTCACTGCATTCTAGTTGTGGTTTGTCCAAACTCATCAATGTATCTTAT
CATGTCTGGATCAACTGGATAACTCAAGCTAACCAAAATCATCCCAAACTTCCCACCCCATACCCTATTA
CCACTGCCAATTACCTGTGGTTTCATTTACTCTAAACCTGTGATTCCTCTGAATTATTTTCATTTTAAAG
AAATTGTATTTGTTAAATATGTACTACAAACTTAGTAGT
