>Addgene plasmid #64104 | pHAGE-EFS-dCas9-GFP | addgene partial sequence | sequence record 110457 | WPRE-R 5'-CATAGCGTAAAAGGAGCAACA-3'
TTGTAATCCAGAGGTTGATTATCTAGATTACCCTACTCGAGGCTCCCATCGATGCCAGAGCGGCCGCCAG
ATTTGTACAGTTCATCCATACCATGCGTGATGCCCGCTGCGGTTACGAACTCCAGCAGAACCATATGATC
GCGTTTCTCGTTCGGATCTTTAGACAGAACGCTTTGCGTGCTCAGATAGTGATTGTCTGGCAGCAGAACA
GGACCATCACCGATTGGAGTGTTTTGCTGGTAGTGATCAGCCAGCTGCACGCTGCCATCCTCCACGTTGT
GGCGAATTTTAAAATTCGCTTTAATGCCATTTTTTTGTTTATCGGCGGTGATGTAAACATTGTGGCTGTT
AAAATTGTATTCCAGCTTATGGCCCAGGATATTGCCGTCTTCTTTAAAGTCAATGCCTTTCAGCTCAATG
CGGTTTACCAGGGTATCGCCTTCAAATTTCACTTCCGCACGCGTTTTGTACGTGCCGTCATCCTTAAAGG
AAATCGTGCGTTCCTGCACATAGCCTTCCGGCATGGCGGACTTGAAGAAGTCATGCTGCTTCATATGGTC
CGGATAACGAGCAAAGCACTGAACACCATAAGTCAGCGTCGTTACCAGAGTCGGCCAAGGTACCGGCAGT
TTACCAGTAGTACAGATGAACTTCAGCGTCAGTTTACCATTAGTTGCGTCACCTTCACCCTCGCCACGCA
CGGAAAACTTATGACCGTTGACATCACCATCCAGTTCCACCAGAATAGGGACGACACCAGTGAACAGCTC
TTCGCCTTTACGCATACTTCCGGATCCTACCTTCCTCTTCTTCTTGGGAGAGCCACTAGTAGAGCCGTCT
CCACCGAGCTGAGAGAGGTCGATTCTT
