>Addgene plasmid #64104 | pHAGE-EFS-dCas9-GFP | addgene partial sequence | sequence record 110788 | hdCas9-R2 5'-CCGGCTTTATCCAACTCAGAC-3'
TGTGTGATCAGTTTGGCGTTCAGCAGCTGCCGCCAATAATTTTTCATTTTCTTGACAACTTCTTCTGAGG
GGACGTTATCACTCTTCCCTCTATTTTTATCGGATCTTGTCAACACTTTATTATCAATAGAATCATCTTT
GAGAAAGCTTTGGGGCACGATAGCATCCACGTCGTAGTCGGACAACCGGTTGATGTCCAGTTCCTGATCC
ACGTACATGTCCCTGCCGTTCTGCAGGTAGTACAGGTAGAGCTTCTCATTCTGAAGCTGGGTGTTTTCAA
CTGGGTGTTCCTTAAGGATTTGGGACCCCAGTTCTTTTATACCCTCTTCAATCCTCTTCATCCTTTCCCT
ACTGTTCTTCTGTCCCTTCTGGGTAGTTTGGTTCTCTCGGGCCATCTCGATAACGATATTCTCGGGCTTA
TGCCTTCCCATTACTTTGACGAGTTCATCCACGACCTTAACGGTCTGCAGTATTCCCTTTTTGATAGCTG
GGCTACCTGCAAGATTAGCGATGTGCTCGTGAAGACTGTCCCCCTGGCCAGAAACTTGTGCTTTCTGGAT
GTCCTCCTTAAAGGTGAGAGAGTCATCATGGATCAACTGCATGAAGTTCCGGTTGGCAAATCCATCGGAC
TTAAGAAAATCCAGGATTGTCTTTCCACTCTGCTTGTCTCGGATGCCATTGATCAGTTTTCTTGACAGCC
GCCCCCATCCTGTATATCGGCGTCTCTTGAGCTGTTTCATGACTTTGTCGTCGAAGAGATGAGCGTAAGT
TTTCAAGCGTTCTTCAATCATCTCCCTATCTTCAAACAACG
